>Addgene plasmid #15400 | frh-1-B | addgene full sequence | sequence record 194978 | Addgene NGS Result
GCGTCAGACCCCGTAGAAAAGATCAAAGGATCTTCTTGAGATCCTTTTTTTCTGCGCGTAATCTGCTGCT
TGCAAACAAAAAAACCACCGCTACCAGCGGTGGTTTGTTTGCCGGATCAAGAGCTACCAACTCTTTTTCC
GAAGGTAACTGGCTTCAGCAGAGCGCAGATACCAAATACTGTTCTTCTAGTGTAGCCGTAGTTAGGCCAC
CACTTCAAGAACTCTGTAGCACCGCCTACATACCTCGCTCTGCTAATCCTGTTACCAGTGGCTGCTGCCA
GTGGCGATAAGTCGTGTCTTACCGGGTTGGACTCAAGACGATAGTTACCGGATAAGGCGCAGCGGTCGGG
CTGAACGGGGGGTTCGTGCACACAGCCCAGCTTGGAGCGAACGACCTACACCGAACTGAGATACCTACAG
CGTGAGCTATGAGAAAGCGCCACGCTTCCCGAAGGGAGAAAGGCGGACAGGTATCCGGTAAGCGGCAGGG
TCGGAACAGGAGAGCGCACGAGGGAGCTTCCAGGGGGAAACGCCTGGTATCTTTATAGTCCTGTCGGGTT
TCGCCACCTCTGACTTGAGCGTCGATTTTTGTGATGCTCGTCAGGGGGGCGGAGCCTATGGAAAAACGCC
AGCAACGCGGCCTTTTTACGGTTCCTGGCCTTTTGCTGGCCTTTTGCTCACATGTTCTTTCCTGCGTTAT
CCCCTGATTCTGTGGATAACCGTATTACCGCCTTTGAGTGAGCTGATACCGCTCGCCGCAGCCGAACGAC
CGAGCGCAGCGAGTCAGTGAGCGAGGAAGCAACCTGGCTTATCGAAATTAATACGACTCACTATAGGGAG
ACCGGCAGATCTGATGGGTTAGACATGTCGCGAGAAATCGATTCGGTCATCGGCCAGAATCTTTCGGAAT
TCTCTGTTTAGAAGCGAGTCAAGTTGTTCACCATCGTGTGCATAAGTCCATCTGAAATCAAAAAGCGTTA
ATTTGTGCTCATCCTCTTCGCCTCTTTTCTGCACTTTACGCAATAAGACACTTGCATGTTACTCATCTCG
GCTTAATCTCATTTGTCTGCAAACTGATATATATCTAAATCTTCTCTTTTGATGTTCGTGAAACCTTTCG
TTACACGATCATCTTGATCATATTCGGTCTAGTGGAGTTGTGCTTTTGATCAAGATATACAATTTAAATA
ATGAAAATGTGTTTTTACTAACTTTCCCTCCTCTTCTAAATCATATCTTTTCGGACCAGACATCGGACTG
GACAACCAAATTTGCTTATTTGGTGATTGTTTGTTAATAACATACGTTCCTGAAATTAAGTAATTAATTT
AAGAAATACAAGAACCATCTCGTACCAACAGATTTCGATACATTAACAGTCAAAACTCCCATTGCATGAG
ATACATCAAATTGTTCGGAAACCGGAAATGAATCGGCAATTTGATCGAAATAGTCTGATAATCTTTCTAA
TGTTGAATCAGCTGCTGTTTCGTACTCATTTTGACTGAAAATCCGGGACGAAAATGAGCGACGTACAAAA
TTGTTTCGTAGAATAGTGGAGAGCATCCCATCAAGCTTATCGATACCGTCGACCTCGAGGGGGGGCCCGG
TACCCAATTCGCCCTATAGTGAGTCGTATTACGCGCGCTCACTGGCCGTCGTTTTACAACGTCGTGACTG
GGAAAACCCTGGCGTTACCCAACTTAATCGCCTTGCAGCACATCCCCCTTTCGCCAGCTGGCGTAATAGC
GAAGAGGCCCGCACCGATCGCCCTTCCCAACAGTTGCGCAGCCTGAATGGCGAATGGG
[124 nt withheld, positions 1809-1932]
C
[91 nt withheld, positions 1934-2024]
A
[49 nt withheld, positions 2026-2074]
CCTTTGACGTTGGAGTCCACGTTCTTT
[37 nt withheld, positions 2102-2138]
ACCCTATCTCGGTCTATTCTTTTGATTTATAAGGGATTTTGCCGATTTCGGCCTATTGGTTAAAAAATGA
GCTGATTTAACAAAAATTTAACGCGAATTTTAACAAAATATTAACGCTTACAATTTAGGTGGCACTTTTC
GGGGAAATGTGCGCGGAACCCCTATTTGTTTATTTTTCTAAATACATTCAAATATGTATCCGCTCATGAG
ACAATAACCCTGATAAATGCTTCAATAATATTGAAAAAGGAAGAGTATGAGTATTCAACATTTCCGTGTC
GCCCTTATTCCCTTTTTTGCGGCATTTTGCCTTCCTGTTTTTGCTCACCCAGAAACGCTGGTGAAAGTAA
AAGATGCTGAAGATCAGTTGGGTGCACGAGTGGGTTACATCGAACTGGATCTCAACAGCGGTAAGATCCT
TGAGAGTTTTCGCCCCGAAGAACGTTTTCCAATGATGAGCACTTTTAAAGTTCTGCTATGTGGCGCGGTA
TTATCCCGTATTGACGCCGGGCAAGAGCAACTCGGTCGCCGCATACACTATTCTCAGAATGACTTGGTTG
AGTACTCACCAGTCACAGAAAAGCATCTTACGGATGGCATGACAGTAAGAGAATTATGCAGTGCTGCCAT
AACCATGAGTGATAACACTGCGGCCAACTTACTTCTGACAACGATCGGAGGACCGAAGGAGCTAACCGCT
TTTTTGCACAACATGGGGGATCATGTAACTCGCCTTGATCGTTGGGAACCGGAGCTGAATGAAGCCATAC
CAAACGACGAGCGTGACACCACGATGCCTGTAGCAATGGCAACAACGTTGCGCAAACTATTAACTGGCGA
ACTACTTACTCTAGCTTCCCGGCAACAATTAATAGACTGGATGGAGGCGGATAAAGTTGCAGGACCACTT
CTGCGCTCGGCCCTTCCGGCTGGCTGGTTTATTGCTGATAAATCTGGAGCCGGTGAGCGTGGGTCTCGCG
GTATCATTGCAGCACTGGGGCCAGATGGTAAGCCCTCCCGTATCGTAGTTATCTACACGACGGGGAGTCA
GGCAACTATGGATGAACGAAATAGACAGATCGCTGAGATAGGTGCCTCACTGATTAAGCATTGGTAACTG
TCAGACCAAGTTTACTCATATATACTTTAGATTGATTTAAAACTTCATTTTTAATTTAAAAGGATCTAGG
TGAAGATCCTTTTTGATAATCTCATGACCAAAATCCCTTAACGTGAGTTTTCGTTCCACTGA
Features (pLannotate 1.2.2; 11 found; start..end, strand, type, name):
     36..624     +  rep_origin     ori: high-copy-number ColE1/pMB1/pBR322/pUC origin of replication
    819..837     +  promoter       T7 promoter: promoter for bacteriophage T7 RNA polymerase
    862..963     -  CDS            frh-1 (fragment): FRDA_CAEEL - Experimental evidence at transcript level: Swiss-Prot protein existence level 2. Promotes the biosynthesis of heme as well as the assembly and repair of iron-sulfur clusters by delivering Fe(2+) to proteins involved in these pathways. May play a role in the protection against iron-catalyzed oxidative stress through its ability to catalyze the oxidation of Fe(2+) to Fe(3+). May be able to store large amounts of the metal in the form of a ferrihydrite mineral by oligomerization. From Caenorhabditis elegans.
   1197..1310    -  CDS            frh-1 (fragment): FRDA_CAEEL - Experimental evidence at transcript level: Swiss-Prot protein existence level 2. Promotes the biosynthesis of heme as well as the assembly and repair of iron-sulfur clusters by delivering Fe(2+) to proteins involved in these pathways. May play a role in the protection against iron-catalyzed oxidative stress through its ability to catalyze the oxidation of Fe(2+) to Fe(3+). May be able to store large amounts of the metal in the form of a ferrihydrite mineral by oligomerization. From Caenorhabditis elegans.
   1351..1566    -  CDS            frh-1 (fragment): FRDA_CAEEL - Experimental evidence at transcript level: Swiss-Prot protein existence level 2. Promotes the biosynthesis of heme as well as the assembly and repair of iron-sulfur clusters by delivering Fe(2+) to proteins involved in these pathways. May play a role in the protection against iron-catalyzed oxidative stress through its ability to catalyze the oxidation of Fe(2+) to Fe(3+). May be able to store large amounts of the metal in the form of a ferrihydrite mineral by oligomerization. From Caenorhabditis elegans.
   1570..1614    +  misc_feature   MCS (fragment): pBluescript multiple cloning site
   1623..1641    -  promoter       T7 promoter: promoter for bacteriophage T7 RNA polymerase
   1649..1804    +  CDS            lacZα (fragment): LacZα fragment of β-galactosidase; lacZ fragment
   1809..2237    +  rep_origin     f1 ori (sequence partly withheld): f1 bacteriophage origin of replication; arrow indicates direction of (+) strand synthesis
   2290..2394    +  promoter       AmpR promoter: bla
   2395..3255    +  CDS            AmpR: β-lactamase; bla; confers resistance to ampicillin, carbenicillin, and related antibiotics
