[The description below was written by a language model from this plasmid's Addgene catalogue record and pLannotate feature annotations shown in this document.]
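Description:
frh-1-B is an RNAi feeding-type plasmid built on the L4440 backbone, carrying a 714 bp fragment of the Caenorhabditis elegans frataxin homologue frh-1 (F59G1.7). It is a small, high-copy bacterial plasmid of about 3.4 kb in the sequenced record. It replicates from a ColE1/pUC-type origin and is selected with ampicillin through a β-lactamase gene driven by its own bla promoter. An f1 phage origin and remnants of a pBluescript-type multiple cloning site and lacZα fragment are also present as backbone carry-overs.

The defining feature is a pair of convergent T7 promoters flanking the insert, one on each strand. T7 RNA polymerase can therefore transcribe both strands, and the transcripts anneal into double-stranded RNA corresponding to frh-1. The insert was placed by blunt cloning into an EcoRV site, which was destroyed at both junctions. The feature table annotates frh-1 coding sequence as three separate fragments with unannotated gaps between them. This pattern, together with the chromosomal GenBank reference, suggests a genomic fragment containing exons and introns rather than a cDNA, although the record does not state this explicitly. The annotated orientation is on the reverse strand, which is of little consequence for dsRNA production.

L4440-based constructs are generally used to produce dsRNA in T7 polymerase-expressing bacteria that are fed to worms, or as templates for in vitro dsRNA synthesis. The associated publication concerns C. elegans models of Friedreich ataxia, so this plasmid was evidently intended to knock down frataxin and examine effects on respiration and life span. The "B" in the name implies it is one of several frh-1 constructs, but the record does not explain the distinction.
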