Addgene plasmid #15400: frh-1-B
Depositing lab: Michael Ristow. Depositing organization: Friedrich-Schiller-Universitaet Jena. Publication: Impaired respiration is positively correlated with decreased life span in Caenorhabditis elegans models of Friedreich Ataxia. Zarse K, Schulz TJ, Birringer M, Ristow M. FASEB J. 2007 Apr . 21(4):1271-5. 10.1096/fj.06-6994com PubMed 17215485.
Backbone
  Vector backbone: L4440
  Backbone size w/o insert (bp): 2676
  Vector type: RNAi
Growth in bacteria
  Bacterial resistance: Ampicillin, 100 μg/mL
  Growth temperature: 37°C
  Growth strain: DH5alpha
  Copy number: High Copy
Gene/Insert
  Gene/Insert name: Frataxin homologue (alt name: Frataxin)
  Species: C. elegans (nematode)
  Insert size (bp): 714
  GenBank ID: NC_003280
  Entrez Gene: frh-1 (a.k.a. CELE_F59G1.7)
  Cloning method: Restriction Enzyme; 5′ cloning site EcoRV (destroyed during cloning); 3′ cloning site EcoRV (destroyed during cloning)
  Sequencing primers: 5′ T7 Promoter; 3′ T7 Promoter
Terms and licenses: Academic/Nonprofit Terms; Industry Terms: Not Available to Industry
How to cite: frh-1-B was a gift from Michael Ristow (Addgene plasmid # 15400 ; http://n2t.net/addgene:15400 ; RRID:Addgene_15400)
